Addgene plasmid #245966: huCof C39A-mRFP
Purpose: Expression of cof with one of 4 cys mutated to ala. Incorporates into cofilactin rods
Depositing lab: James Bamburg. Depositing organization: Colorado State University, Fort Collins. Publication: Incorporation of cofilin into rods depends on disulfide intermolecular bonds: implications for actin regulation and neurodegenerative disease. Bernstein BW, Shaw AE, Minamide LS, Pak CW, Bamburg JR. J Neurosci. 2012 May 9;32(19):6670-81. doi: 10.1523/JNEUROSCI.6020-11.2012. PubMed 22573689.
Backbone
  Vector backbone: pShuttle CMV
  Backbone manufacturer: Gift from Bert Vogelstein in 1999
  Backbone size w/o insert (bp): 7470
  Vector type: Mammalian Expression
  Selectable markers: Neomycin (select with G418)
Growth in bacteria
  Bacterial resistance: Kanamycin, 50 μg/mL
  Growth temperature: 37°C
  Growth strain: DH5alpha
  Copy number: High Copy
Gene/Insert
  Gene/Insert name: cofilin 1 (cfl1)
  Species: H. sapiens (human)
  Mutation: C39A
  Entrez Gene: CFL1 (a.k.a. CFL, HEL-S-15, cofilin)
  Promoter: CMV
  Tag / fusion protein: mRFP (C terminal on insert)
  Cloning method: Restriction Enzyme; 5′ cloning site Unspecified (unknown if destroyed)
Terms and licenses: Academic/Nonprofit Terms; Industry Terms: Not Available to Industry
Depositor comments: Series of next 7 plasmids are single or double replacements of cysteine residues in pShuttle
How to cite: huCof C39A-mRFP was a gift from James Bamburg (Addgene plasmid # 245966 ; http://n2t.net/addgene:245966 ; RRID:Addgene_245966)
