[The description below was written by a language model from this plasmid's Addgene catalogue record and pLannotate feature annotations shown in this document.]
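Description:
huCof C39A-mRFP is a mammalian expression plasmid built on pShuttle-CMV, the adenoviral shuttle backbone. It replicates in E. coli at high copy from a ColE1/pUC-type origin and is selected with kanamycin through the Tn5 aminoglycoside phosphotransferase (NeoR/KanR). The catalogue also lists neomycin/G418 as a selectable marker, although the feature table shows no dedicated eukaryotic promoter annotated upstream of that gene. An f1 origin and short remnants of β-lactamase, the Tn5 transposase and the pBR322 bom region are also detected as backbone residues.

The payload is human cofilin 1 (CFL1) carrying a C39A substitution, one of its four cysteines changed to alanine. It is fused at its C terminus to the monomeric red fluorescent protein mRFP1. Transcription is driven by the CMV immediate-early enhancer and promoter and terminated by an SV40 polyadenylation signal.

This cassette sits just downstream of the left adenovirus 5 inverted terminal repeat and the Ad5 Ψ packaging signal. It is followed by adenoviral sequences covering protein IX and IVa2, then E4 ORF1/ORF2 segments and the right ITR. In shuttle vectors of this type, those regions serve as homology arms for recombination with an adenoviral backbone plasmid, allowing the cassette to be transferred into a replication-defective recombinant adenovirus. The plasmid can also be transfected directly for expression.

The construct belongs to a series of single and double cysteine replacement mutants. The series was made to test how intermolecular disulfide bonds contribute to cofilin incorporation into cofilin-actin (cofilactin) rods, structures linked to neurodegenerative disease. According to the record, the C39A mutant still incorporates into rods, and the mRFP tag allows this localisation to be followed by fluorescence microscopy.
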