Features (pLannotate 1.2.2; 21 found; start..end, strand, type, name):
     44..402     -  rep_origin     f1 ori (sequence partly withheld): f1 bacteriophage origin of replication; arrow indicates direction of (+) strand synthesis
    440..542     +  repeat_region  ITR: inverted terminal repeat of human adenovirus serotype 5 inverted
    630..780     +  misc_signal    Ad5 Ψ: packaging signal for adenovirus serotype 5
    838..1141    +  enhancer       CMV enhancer: human cytomegalovirus immediate early enhancer
   1142..1345    +  promoter       CMV promoter: human cytomegalovirus (CMV) immediate early promoter
   1406..1424    -  misc_feature   MCS (fragment): pBluescript multiple cloning site
   1431..1928    +  CDS            CFL1: COF1_HUMAN - Also known as CFL. Experimental evidence at protein level: Swiss-Prot protein existence level 1. Binds to F-actin and exhibits pH-sensitive F-actin depolymerizing activity (PubMed:11812157). In conjunction with the subcortical maternal complex (SCMC), plays an essential role for zygotes to progress beyond the first embryonic cell divisions via regulation of actin dynamics (PubMed:15580268). Required for the centralization of the mitotic spindle and symmetric division of zygotes (By similarity). Plays a role in the regulation of cell morphology and cytoskeletal organization in epit
   1944..2621    +  CDS            mRFP1: monomeric derivative of DsRed (Campbell et al., 2002) mammalian codon-optimized
   2646..2730    +  CDS            large T antigen (fragment): large T antigen from SV40 (simian virus 40)
   2753..2874    +  polyA_signal   SV40 poly(A) signal: SV40 polyadenylation signal
   2968..3387    +  CDS            IX: CAP9_ADE05 - Experimental evidence at protein level: Swiss-Prot protein existence level 1. Structural component of the virion that acts as a cement protein on the capsid exterior and forms triskelion structures consisting of three molecules that stabilize three hexon trimers at the center of each icosahedral facet and fixes the peripentonal hexons. Dispensable for assembly. During virus entry, recruits the anterograde motor kinesin-1 to the capsid docked at the nuclear pore complex thereby subjecting the docked capsid to a pulling force. The resulting tension leads to capsid disruption, disper
   3453..4787    -  CDS            IVa2: PKG1_ADE05 - Experimental evidence at protein level: Swiss-Prot protein existence level 1. Component of the packaging machinery which encapsidates the viral DNA into preformed capsids and transcriptional activator of the viral major late promoter (MLP). Binds, along with packaging proteins 2 and 3, to the specific packaging sequence on the left end of viral genomic DNA and displays ATPase activity thereby providing the power stroke of the packaging machinery. The activity of packaging protein IVa2 is stimulated by protein 33K which acts as a terminase. May be the protein that pumps DNA into th
   5160..5321    -  CDS            E4RF2_ADE02 (fragment): Protein predicted: Swiss-Prot protein existence level 4. From Human adenovirus C serotype 2 (HAdV-2) (Human adenovirus 2).
   5372..5755    -  CDS            E4RF1_ADE02: Experimental evidence at protein level: Swiss-Prot protein existence level 1. May modulate tight-junctions functions of infected cells through interactions with PDZ proteins. E4 ORF1 has ben show for Adenovirus 9 to interact with protein involved in tight junction regulation. May play a role in mTOR activation by activating PI3- kinase, thus overriding cellular checkpoint for translation. From Human adenovirus C serotype 2 (HAdV-2) (Human adenovirus 2).
   6065..6167    -  repeat_region  ITR: inverted terminal repeat of human adenovirus serotype 5 inverted
   6191..6245    +  misc_feature   bom (fragment): basis of mobility region from pBR322
   6431..7019    -  rep_origin     ori: high-copy-number ColE1/pMB1/pBR322/pUC origin of replication
   7191..7505    -  CDS            bla(M) (fragment): β-lactamase lacking the signal sequence; bla(M); allows cytosolic expression of β-lactamase
   7550..7819    +  CDS            tnpA (fragment): TN5P_ECOLX - Also known as tnp. Experimental evidence at protein level: Swiss-Prot protein existence level 1. Mediates transposition of transposon Tn5 by a 'cut and paste' mechanism. First, the monomeric transposase binds the 19 bp inverted DNA repeats flanking the transposon. Then, dimerization of the DNA- bound transposase creates a synaptic DNA complex. After nicking of the first DNA strand, excision of the transposon proceeds through a series of intermediates. The transposase then mediates the insertion of the transposon at a new site by strand transfer. The activity of the wild- type tran
   7851..8645    +  CDS            NeoR/KanR: aminoglycoside phosphotransferase from Tn5; aph(3')-II (or nptII); confers resistance to neomycin, kanamycin, and G418 (Geneticin®)
   8655..8671    -  rep_origin     f1 ori (fragment): f1 bacteriophage origin of replication; arrow indicates direction of (+) strand synthesis
>Addgene plasmid #245966 | huCof C39A-mRFP | addgene full sequence | sequence record 490154 | Addgene NGS Result
GCTCATTTTTTAACCAATAGGCCGAAATCGGCAAAATCCCTTATAAATCAAAAGAATAGACCGAGATAGG
GT
[37 nt withheld, positions 73-109]
AAAGAACGTGGACTCCAACGTCAAAGG
[49 nt withheld, positions 137-185]
T
[91 nt withheld, positions 187-277]
G
[124 nt withheld, positions 279-402]
CCATTCGCCATTCAGGATCGAATTAATTCTTAATTAACATCATCAATAATATACCTTATTTTGGATTGAA
GCCAATATGATAATGAGGGGGTGGAGTTTGTGACGTGGCGCGGGGCGTGGGAACGGGGCGGGTGACGTAG
TAGTGTGGCGGAAGTGTGATGTTGCAAGTGTGGCGGAACACATGTAAGCGACGGATGTGGCAAAAGTGAC
GTTTTTGGTGTGCGCCGGTGTACACAGGAAGTGACAATTTTCGCGCGGTTTTAGGCGGATGTTGTAGTAA
ATTTGGGCGTAACCGAGTAAGATTTGGCCATTTTCGCGGGAAAACTGAATAAGAGGAAGTGAAATCTGAA
TAATTTTGTGTTACTCATAGCGCGTAATACTGTAATAGTAATCAATTACGGGGTCATTAGTTCATAGCCC
ATATATGGAGTTCCGCGTTACATAACTTACGGTAAATGGCCCGCCTGGCTGACCGCCCAACGACCCCCGC
CCATTGACGTCAATAATGACGTATGTTCCCATAGTAACGCCAATAGGGACTTTCCATTGACGTCAATGGG
TGGAGTATTTACGGTAAACTGCCCACTTGGCAGTACATCAAGTGTATCATATGCCAAGTACGCCCCCTAT
TGACGTCAATGACGGTAAATGGCCCGCCTGGCATTATGCCCAGTACATGACCTTATGGGACTTTCCTACT
TGGCAGTACATCTACGTATTAGTCATCGCTATTACCATGGTGATGCGGTTTTGGCAGTACATCAATGGGC
GTGGATAGCGGTTTGACTCACGGGGATTTCCAAGTCTCCACCCCATTGACGTCAATGGGAGTTTGTTTTG
GCACCAAAATCAACGGGACTTTCCAAAATGTCGTAACAACTCCGCCCCATTGACGCAAATGGGCGGTAGG
CGTGTACGGTGGGAGGTCTATATAAGCAGAGCTGGTTTAGTGAACCGTCAGATCCGCTAGAGATCTGGTA
CCGTCGACGCGGCCGCTCGAGCCTAAGCTTGATATCGAATTCACCACCATGGCCTCCGGTGTGGCTGTCT
CTGATGGTGTCATCAAGGTGTTCAACGACATGAAGGTGCGTAAGAGCTCAACCCCAGAGGAGGTGAAGAA
GCGCAAGAAGGCGGTGCTCTTCGCCCTGAGTGAGGACAAGAAGAACATCATCCTGGAGGAGGGCAAGGAG
ATCCTGGTGGGCGATGTGGGCCAGACTGTCGACGATCCCTACGCCACCTTTGTCAAGATGCTGCCAGATA
AGGACTGCCGCTATGCCCTCTATGATGCAACCTATGAGACCAAGGAGAGCAAGAAGGAGGATCTGGTGTT
TATCTTCTGGGCCCCCGAGTCTGCGCCCCTTAAGAGCAAAATGATTTATGCCAGCTCCAAGGACGCCATC
AAGAAGAAGCTGACAGGGATCAAGCATGAATTGCAAGCAAACTGCTACGAGGAGGTCAAGGACCGCTGCA
CCCTGGCAGAGAAGCTGGGGGGCAGTGCGGTCATCTCCCTGGAGGGCAAGCCTTTGTTATCCCGGGATCC
GATGGCCTCCTCCGAGGACGTCATCAAGGAGTTCATGCGCTTCAAGGTGCGCATGGAGGGCTCCGTGAAC
GGCCACGAGTTCGAGATCGAGGGCGAGGGCGAGGGCCGCCCCTACGAGGGCACCCAGACCGCCAAGCTGA
AGGTGACCAAGGGCGGCCCCCTGCCCTTCGCCTGGGACATCCTGTCCCCTCAGTTCCAGTACGGCTCCAA
GGCCTACGTGAAGCACCCCGCCGACATCCCCGACTACTTGAAGCTGTCCTTCCCCGAGGGCTTCAAGTGG
GAGCGCGTGATGAACTTCGAGGACGGCGGCGTGGTGACCGTGACCCAGGACTCCTCCCTGCAGGACGGCG
AGTTCATCTACAAGGTGAAGCTGCGCGGCACCAACTTCCCCTCCGACGGCCCCGTAATGCAGAAGAAGAC
CATGGGCTGGGAGGCCTCCACCGAGCGGATGTACCCCGAGGACGGCGCCCTGAAGGGCGAGATCAAGATG
AGGCTGAAGCTGAAGGACGGCGGCCACTACGACGCCGAGGTCAAGACCACCTACATGGCCAAGAAGCCCG
TGCAGCTGCCCGGCGCCTACAAGACCGACATCAAGCTGGACATCACCTCCCACAACGAGGACTACACCAT
CGTGGAACAGTACGAGCGCGCCGAGGGCCGCCACTCCACCGGCGCCTAAGAATTGGCCGCGACTCTAGAT
AACTGATCATAATCAGCCATACCACATTTGTAGAGGTTTTACTTGCTTTAAAAAACCTCCCACACCTCCC
CCTGAACCTGAAACATAAAATGAATGCAATTGTTGTTGTTAACTTGTTTATTGCAGCTTATAATGGTTAC
AAATAAAGCAATAGCATCACAAATTTCACAAATAAAGCATTTTTTTCACTGCATTCTAGTTGTGGTTTGT
CCAAACTCATCAATGTATCTTAACGCGGATCTGGGCGTGGTTAAGGGTGGGAAAGAATATATAAGGTGGG
GGTCTTATGTAGTTTTGTATCTGTTTTGCAGCAGCCGCCGCCGCCATGAGCACCAACTCGTTTGATGGAA
GCATTGTGAGCTCATATTTGACAACGCGCATGCCCCCATGGGCCGGGGTGCGTCAGAATGTGATGGGCTC
CAGCATTGATGGTCGCCCCGTCCTGCCCGCAAACTCTACTACCTTGACCTACGAGACCGTGTCTGGAACG
CCGTTGGAGACTGCAGCCTCCGCCGCCGCTTCAGCCGCTGCAGCCACCGCCCGCGGGATTGTGACTGACT
TTGCTTTCCTGAGCCCGCTTGCAAGCAGTGCAGCTTCCCGTTCATCCGCCCGCGATGACAAGTTGACGGC
TCTTTTGGCACAATTGGATTCTTTGACCCGGGAACTTAATGTCGTTTCTCAGCAGCTGTTGGATCTGCGC
CAGCAGGTTTCTGCCCTGAAGGCTTCCTCCCCTCCCAATGCGGTTTAAAACATAAATAAAAAACCAGACT
CTGTTTGGATTTGGATCAAGCAAGTGTCTTGCTGTCTTTATTTAGGGGTTTTGCGCGCGCGGTAGGCCCG
GGACCAGCGGTCTCGGTCGTTGAGGGTCCTGTGTATTTTTTCCAGGACGTGGTAAAGGTGACTCTGGATG
TTCAGATACATGGGCATAAGCCCGTCTCTGGGGTGGAGGTAGCACCACTGCAGAGCTTCATGCTGCGGGG
TGGTGTTGTAGATGATCCAGTCGTAGCAGGAGCGCTGGGCGTGGTGCCTAAAAATGTCTTTCAGTAGCAA
GCTGATTGCCAGGGGCAGGCCCTTGGTGTAAGTGTTTACAAAGCGGTTAAGCTGGGATGGGTGCATACGT
GGGGATATGAGATGCATCTTGGACTGTATTTTTAGGTTGGCTATGTTCCCAGCCATATCCCTCCGGGGAT
TCATGTTGTGCAGAACCACCAGCACAGTGTATCCGGTGCACTTGGGAAATTTGTCATGTAGCTTAGAAGG
AAATGCGTGGAAGAACTTGGAGACGCCCTTGTGACCTCCAAGATTTTCCATGCATTCGTCCATAATGATG
GCAATGGGCCCACGGGCGGCGGCCTGGGCGAAGATATTTCTGGGATCACTAACGTCATAGTTGTGTTCCA
GGATGAGATCGTCATAGGCCATTTTTACAAAGCGCGGGCGGAGGGTGCCAGACTGCGGTATAATGGTTCC
ATCCGGCCCAGGGGCGTAGTTACCCTCACAGATTTGCATTTCCCACGCTTTGAGTTCAGATGGGGGGATC
ATGTCTACCTGCGGGGCGATGAAGAAAACGGTTTCCGGGGTAGGGGAGATCAGCTGGGAAGAAAGCAGGT
TCCTGAGCAGCTGCGACTTACCGCAGCCGGTGGGCCCGTAAATCACACCTATTACCGGCTGCAACTGGTA
GTTAAGAGAGCTGCAGCTGCCGTCATCCCTGAGCAGGGGGGCCACTTCGTTAAGCATGTCCCTGACTCGC
ATGTTTTCCCTGACCAAATCCGCCAGAAGGCGCTCGCCGCCCAGCGATAGCAGTTCTTGCAAGGAAGCAA
AGTTTTTCAACGGTTTGAGACCGTCCGCCGTAGGCATGCTTTTGAGCGTTTGACCAAGCAGTTCCAGGCG
GTCCCACAGCTCGGTCACCTGCTCTACGGCATCTCGATCCAGCATATCTCCTCGTTTCGCGGGTTGGGGC
GGCTTTCGCTGTACGGCAGTAGTCGGTGCTCGTCCAGACGGGCCAGGGTCATGTCTTTCCACGGGCGCAG
GGTCCTCGTCAGCGTAGTCTGGGTCACGGTGAAGGGGTGCGCTCCGGGCTGCGCGCTGGCCAGGGTGCGC
TTGAGGCTGGTCCTGCTGGTGCTGAAGCGCTGCCGGTCTTCGCCCTGCGCGTCGGCCAGGTAGCATTTGA
CCATGGTGTCATAGTCCAGCCCCTCCGCGGCGTGGCCCTTGGCGCGCAGCTTGCCCTTGGAGGAGGCGCC
GCACGAGGGGCAGTGCAGACTTTTGAGGGCGTAGAGCTTGGGCGCGAGAAATACCGATTCCGGGGAGTAG
GCATCCGCGCCGCAGGCCCCGCAGACGGTCTCGCATTCCACGAGCCAGGTGAGCTCTGGCCGTTCGGGGT
CAAAAACCAGGTTTCCCCCATGCTTTTTGATGCGTTTCTTACCTCTGGTTTCCATGAGCCGGTGTCCACG
CTCGGTGACGAAAAGGCTGTCCGTGTCCCCGTATACAGACTTGAGAGGGAGTTTAAACGAATTCAATAGC
TTGTTGCATGGGCGGCGATATAAAATGCAAGGTGCTGCTCAAAAAATCAGGCAAAGCCTCGCGCAAAAAA
GAAAGCACATCGTAGTCATGCTCATGCAGATAAAGGCAGGTAAGCTCCGGAACCACCACAGAAAAAGACA
CCATTTTTCTCTCAAACATGTCTGCGGGTTTCTGCATAAACACAAAATAAAATAACAAAAAAACATTTAA
ACATTAGAAGCCTGTCTTACAACAGGAAAAACAACCCTTATAAGCATAAGACGGACTACGGCCATGCCGG
CGTGACCGTAAAAAAACTGGTCACCGTGATTAAAAAGCACCACCGACAGCTCCTCGGTCATGTCCGGAGT
CATAATGTAAGACTCGGTAAACACATCAGGTTGATTCACATCGGTCAGTGCTAAAAAGCGACCGAAATAG
CCCGGGGGAATACATACCCGCAGGCGTAGAGACAACATTACAGCCCCCATAGGAGGTATAACAAAATTAA
TAGGAGAGAAAAACACATAAACACCTGAAAAACCCTCCTGCCTAGGCAAAATAGCACCCTCCCGCTCCAG
AACAACATACAGCGCTTCCACAGCGGCAGCCATAACAGTCAGCCTTACCAGTAAAAAAGAAAACCTATTA
AAAAAACACCACTCGACACGGCACCAGCTCAATCAGTCACAGTGTAAAAAAGGGCCAAGTGCAGAGCGAG
TATATATAGGACTAAAAAATGACGTAACGGTTAAAGTCCACAAAAAACACCCAGAAAACCGCACGCGAAC
CTACGCCCAGAAACGAAAGCCAAAAAACCCACAACTTCCTCAAATCGTCACTTCCGTTTTCCCACGTTAC
GTCACTTCCCATTTTAAGAAAACTACAATTCCCAACACATACAAGTTACTCCGCCCTAAAACCTACGTCA
CCCGCCCCGTTCCCACGCCCCGCGCCACGTCACAAACTCCACCCCCTCATTATCATATTGGCTTCAATCC
AAAATAAGGTATATTATTGATGATGTTAATTAACATGCATGGATCGATCCATATGCGGTGTGAAATACCG
CACAGATGCGTAAGGAGAAAATACCGCATCAGGCGCTCTTCCGCTTCCTCGCTCACTGACTCGCTGCGCT
CGGTCGTTCGGCTGCGGCGAGCGGTATCAGCTCACTCAAAGGCGGTAATACGGTTATCCACAGAATCAGG
GGATAACGCAGGAAAGAACATGTGAGCAAAAGGCCAGCAAAAGGCCAGGAACCGTAAAAAGGCCGCGTTG
CTGGCGTTTTTCCATAGGCTCCGCCCCCCTGACGAGCATCACAAAAATCGACGCTCAAGTCAGAGGTGGC
GAAACCCGACAGGACTATAAAGATACCAGGCGTTTCCCCCTGGAAGCTCCCTCGTGCGCTCTCCTGTTCC
GACCCTGCCGCTTACCGGATACCTGTCCGCCTTTCTCCCTTCGGGAAGCGTGGCGCTTTCTCATAGCTCA
CGCTGTAGGTATCTCAGTTCGGTGTAGGTCGTTCGCTCCAAGCTGGGCTGTGTGCACGAACCCCCCGTTC
AGCCCGACCGCTGCGCCTTATCCGGTAACTATCGTCTTGAGTCCAACCCGGTAAGACACGACTTATCGCC
ACTGGCAGCAGCCACTGGTAACAGGATTAGCAGAGCGAGGTATGTAGGCGGTGCTACAGAGTTCTTGAAG
TGGTGGCCTAACTACGGCTACACTAGAAGGACAGTATTTGGTATCTGCGCTCTGCTGAAGCCAGTTACCT
TCGGAAAAAGAGTTGGTAGCTCTTGATCCGGCAAACAAACCACCGCTGGTAGCGGTGGTTTTTTTGTTTG
CAAGCAGCAGATTACGCGCAGAAAAAAAGGATCTCAAGAAGATCCTTTGATCTTTTCTACGGGGTCTGAC
GCTCAGTGGAACGAAAACTCACGTTAAGGGATTTTGGTCATGAGATTATCAAAAAGGATCTTCACCTAGA
TCCTTTTAAATTAAAAATGAAGTTTTAAATCAATCTAAAGTATATATGAGTAAACTTGGTCTGACAGTTA
CCAATGCTTAATCAGTGAGGCACCTATCTCAGCGATCTGTCTATTTCGTTCATCCATAGTTGCCTGACTC
CCCGTCGTGTAGATAACTACGATACGGGAGGGCTTACCATCTGGCCCCAGTGCTGCAATGATACCGCGAG
ACCCACGCTCACCGGCTCCAGATTTATCAGCAATAAACCAGCCAGCCGGAAGGGCCGAGCGCAGAAGTGG
TCCTGCAACTTTATCCGCCTCCATCCAGTCTATTAATTGTTGCCGGGAAGCTAGAGTAAGTAGTTCGCCA
GTTAATAGTTTGCGCAACGTTGTTGCCATTGCTGCAGCCATGAGATTATCAAAAAGGATCTTCACCTAGA
TCCTTTTCACGTAGAAAGCCAGTCCGCAGAAACGGTGCTGACCCCGGATGAATGTCAGCTACTGGGCTAT
CTGGACAAGGGAAAACGCAAGCGCAAAGAGAAAGCAGGTAGCTTGCAGTGGGCTTACATGGCGATAGCTA
GACTGGGCGGTTTTATGGACAGCAAGCGAACCGGAATTGCCAGCTGGGGCGCCCTCTGGTAAGGTTGGGA
AGCCCTGCAAAGTAAACTGGATGGCTTTCTTGCCGCCAAGGATCTGATGGCGCAGGGGATCAAGCTCTGA
TCAAGAGACAGGATGAGGATCGTTTCGCATGATTGAACAAGATGGATTGCACGCAGGTTCTCCGGCCGCT
TGGGTGGAGAGGCTATTCGGCTATGACTGGGCACAACAGACAATCGGCTGCTCTGATGCCGCCGTGTTCC
GGCTGTCAGCGCAGGGGCGCCCGGTTCTTTTTGTCAAGACCGACCTGTCCGGTGCCCTGAATGAACTGCA
AGACGAGGCAGCGCGGCTATCGTGGCTGGCCACGACGGGCGTTCCTTGCGCAGCTGTGCTCGACGTTGTC
ACTGAAGCGGGAAGGGACTGGCTGCTATTGGGCGAAGTGCCGGGGCAGGATCTCCTGTCATCTCACCTTG
CTCCTGCCGAGAAAGTATCCATCATGGCTGATGCAATGCGGCGGCTGCATACGCTTGATCCGGCTACCTG
CCCATTCGACCACCAAGCGAAACATCGCATCGAGCGAGCACGTACTCGGATGGAAGCCGGTCTTGTCGAT
CAGGATGATCTGGACGAAGAGCATCAGGGGCTCGCGCCAGCCGAACTGTTCGCCAGGCTCAAGGCGAGCA
TGCCCGACGGCGAGGATCTCGTCGTGACCCATGGCGATGCCTGCTTGCCGAATATCATGGTGGAAAATGG
CCGCTTTTCTGGATTCATCGACTGTGGCCGGCTGGGTGTGGCGGACCGCTATCAGGACATAGCGTTGGCT
ACCCGTGATATTGCTGAAGAGCTTGGCGGCGAATGGGCTGACCGCTTCCTCGTGCTTTACGGTATCGCCG
CTCCCGATTCGCAGCGCATCGCCTTCTATCGCCTTCTTGACGAGTTCTTCTGAATTTTGTTAAAATTTTT
GTTAAATCA
